Addgene plasmid #229970: psLIB TRE mTFP1-actin
Purpose: encodes a mTFP1-actin fusion construct under the control of a dox inducible promoter
Depositing lab: Martin Pelosse. Depositing organization: European Molecular Biology Laboratory (EMBL), Grenoble. Publication: biGMamAct: efficient CRISPR/Cas9-mediated docking of large functional DNA cargoes at the ACTB locus. Pelosse M, Marcia M. Synthetic Biology 2025.02.13 10.1093/synbio/ysaf003.
Backbone
  Vector backbone: pLIB
  Vector type: Mammalian Expression, CRISPR
Growth in bacteria
  Bacterial resistance: Gentamicin, 10 μg/mL
  Growth temperature: 37°C
  Growth strain: DH5alpha
  Copy number: High Copy
Gene/Insert
  Gene/Insert name: mTFP1-actin
  Species: H. sapiens (human), Synthetic
  Cloning method: Gibson Cloning
Terms and licenses: Academic/Nonprofit Terms; Industry Terms: Not Available to Industry
Depositor comments: Please visit https://doi.org/10.1101/2024.04.18.590029 for bioRxiv preprint.
How to cite: psLIB TRE mTFP1-actin was a gift from Martin Pelosse (Addgene plasmid # 229970 ; http://n2t.net/addgene:229970 ; RRID:Addgene_229970)
