[The description below was written by a language model from this plasmid's Addgene catalogue record and pLannotate feature annotations shown in this document.]
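Description:
psLIB TRE mTFP1-actin is a 5.6 kb mammalian expression plasmid built on the pLIB backbone and assembled by Gibson cloning. It carries a doxycycline-inducible fluorescent actin reporter. It is propagated in standard E. coli cloning strains as a high-copy plasmid through a ColE1/pUC-type origin, and it is selected with gentamicin through the aacC1 acetyltransferase gene, which is driven by a class 1 integron Pc promoter. The backbone keeps the mini-Tn7 right and left ends that flank the resistance marker and expression cassette. In pLIB-type vectors this arrangement permits Tn7 transposition into a bacmid. A single loxP site upstream of the promoter could support Cre-mediated fusion with other loxP plasmids. Only a short fragment of an R6K γ origin is annotated, so replication depends on the ColE1 origin.

The payload is a Tet-responsive promoter, annotated as a series of tet operator repeats followed by a TRE3G-type minimal promoter segment. It drives an open reading frame in which the cyan fluorescent protein mTFP1 is fused through a short linker to the N-terminus of β-actin. The catalogue gives the actin as human. The automated annotation matched the bovine ACTB entry, which likely reflects the strong conservation of the protein. An SV40 polyadenylation signal terminates the transcript. No Tet transactivator is annotated on this plasmid, so induction by doxycycline requires one supplied from another source.

The associated work concerns CRISPR/Cas9-mediated docking of large DNA cargoes at the ACTB locus. In that context the construct appears to serve as an inducible, visually scorable cargo module that labels the actin cytoskeleton. The record does not state its exact role in that work.
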