Features (pLannotate 1.2.2; 24 found; start..end, strand, type, name):
     41..57      +  CDS            lacZα (fragment): LacZα fragment of β-galactosidase; lacZ fragment
    123..711     +  rep_origin     ori: high-copy-number ColE1/pMB1/pBR322/pUC origin of replication
    897..948     -  misc_feature   bom (fragment): basis of mobility region from pBR322
   1016..1240    -  mobile_element Tn7R: mini-Tn7 element (right end of the Tn7 transposon) Tn7
   1307..1840    -  CDS            GmR: gentamycin acetyltransferase; aacC1; confers resistance to gentamycin
   2029..2057    -  promoter       Pc promoter: intI1 (promoter lies within the coding sequence); class 1 integron promoter
   2035..2397    -  CDS            YPR2_ECOLX (fragment): Protein predicted: Swiss-Prot protein existence level 4. From Escherichia coli.
   2397..2424    -  rep_origin     R6K γ ori (fragment): γ replication origin from E. coli plasmid R6K; requires the R6K initiator protein pi for replication
   2453..2486    +  protein_bind   loxP: Cre-mediated recombination occurs in the 8-bp core sequence (GCATACAT). Cre recombinase
   2565..2585    +  promoter       tight TRE promoter (fragment): Tet-responsive promoter PTight, consisting of seven tet operator sequences followed by the minimal CMV promoter
   2602..2622    +  promoter       tight TRE promoter (fragment): Tet-responsive promoter PTight, consisting of seven tet operator sequences followed by the minimal CMV promoter
   2639..2659    +  promoter       tight TRE promoter (fragment): Tet-responsive promoter PTight, consisting of seven tet operator sequences followed by the minimal CMV promoter
   2676..2696    +  promoter       tight TRE promoter (fragment): Tet-responsive promoter PTight, consisting of seven tet operator sequences followed by the minimal CMV promoter
   2713..2733    +  promoter       tight TRE promoter (fragment): Tet-responsive promoter PTight, consisting of seven tet operator sequences followed by the minimal CMV promoter
   2750..2770    +  promoter       tight TRE promoter (fragment): Tet-responsive promoter PTight, consisting of seven tet operator sequences followed by the minimal CMV promoter
   2787..2807    +  promoter       tight TRE promoter (fragment): Tet-responsive promoter PTight, consisting of seven tet operator sequences followed by the minimal CMV promoter
   2824..2844    +  promoter       tight TRE promoter (fragment): Tet-responsive promoter PTight, consisting of seven tet operator sequences followed by the minimal CMV promoter
   2852..2897    +  promoter       TRE3GV promoter (fragment): 3rd-generation Tet-responsive promoter that can be activated by binding of Tet-On® 3G, optimized for retroviral and lentiviral vectors
   3036..3743    +  CDS            mTFP1: mTFP1 is a basic (constitutively fluorescent) cyan fluorescent protein published in 2006, derived from Clavularia sp.. It has low acid sensitivity.
   3762..4886    +  CDS            ACTB: ACTB_BOVIN - Experimental evidence at protein level: Swiss-Prot protein existence level 1. Actin is a highly conserved protein that polymerizes to produce filaments that form cross-linked networks in the cytoplasm of cells. Actin exists in both monomeric (G-actin) and polymeric (F-actin) forms, both forms playing key functions, such as cell motility and contraction. In addition to their role in the cytoplasmic cytoskeleton, G- and F-actin also localize in the nucleus, and regulate gene transcription and motility and repair of damaged DNA. From Bos taurus (Bovine).
   4973..5056    +  CDS            large T antigen (fragment): large T antigen from SV40 (simian virus 40)
   5079..5213    +  polyA_signal   SV40 poly(A) signal: SV40 polyadenylation signal
   5242..5291    +  CDS            SET1 (fragment): solubility-enhancement tag derived from T7 phage gene 10B
   5323..5488    -  mobile_element Tn7L: mini-Tn7 element (left end of the Tn7 transposon) Tn7
>Addgene plasmid #229970 | psLIB TRE mTFP1-actin | addgene full sequence | sequence record 461578 | Addgene NGS Result
TTATTAATGTTTGTAATTGACTGAATATCAACGCTTATTTGCAGCCTGAATGGCGAATGGGACGCGCCCG
AGTTTTCGTTCCACTGAGCGTCAGACCCCGTAGAAAAGATCAAAGGATCTTCTTGAGATCCTTTTTTTCT
GCGCGTAATCTGCTGCTTGCAAACAAAAAAACCACCGCTACCAGCGGTGGTTTGTTTGCCGGATCAAGAG
CTACCAACTCTTTTTCCGAAGGTAACTGGCTTCAGCAGAGCGCAGATACCAAATACTATTCTTCTAGTGT
AGCCGTAGTTAGGCCACCACTTCAAGAACTCTGTAGCACCGCCTACATACCTCGCTCTGCTAATCCTGTT
ACCAGTGGCTGCTGCCAGTGGCGATAAGTCGTGTCTTACCGGGTTGGACTCAAGACGATAGTTACCGGAT
AAGGCGCAGCGGTCGGGCTGAACGGGGGGTTCGTGCACACAGCCCAGCTTGGAGCGAACGACCTACACCG
AACTGAGATACCTACAGCGTGAGCTATGAGAAAGCGCCACGCTTCCCGAAGGGAGAAAGGCGGACAGGTA
TCCGGTAAGCGGCAGGGTCGGAACAGGAGAGCGCACGAGGGAGCTTCCAGGGGGAAACGCCTGGTATCTT
TATAGTCCTGTCGGGTTTCGCCACCTCTGACTTGAGCGTCGATTTTTGTGATGCTCGTCAGGGGGGCGGA
GCCTATGGAAAAACGCCAGCAACGCGGCCTTTTTACGGTTCCTGGCCTTTTGCTGGCCTTTTGCTCACAT
GTTCTTTCCTGCGTTATCCCCTGATTCTGTGGATAACCGTATTACCGCCTTTGAGTGAGCTGATACCGCT
CGCCGCAGCCGAACGACCGAGCGCAGCGAGTCAGTGAGCGAGGAAGCGGAAGAGCGCCTGATGCGGTATT
TTCTCCTTACGCATCTGTGCGGTATTTCACACCGCATAGACCAGCCGCGTAACCTGGCAAAATCGGTTAC
GGTTGAGTAATAAATGGATGCCCTGCGTAAGCGGGTGTGGGCGGACAATAAAGTCTTAAACTGAACAAAA
TAGATCTAAACTATGACAATAAAGTCTTAAACTAGACAGAATAGTTGTAAACTGAAATCAGTCCAGTTAT
GCTGTGAAAAAGCATACTGGACTTTTGTTATGGCTAAAGCAAACTCTTCATTTTCTGAAGTGCAAATTGC
CCGTCGTATTAAAGAGGGGCGTGGCCAAGGGCATGGTAAAGACTATATTCGCGGCGTTGTGACAATTTAC
CGAACAACTCCGCGGCCGGGAAGCCGATCTCGGCTTGAACGAATTGTTAGGTGGCGGTACTTGGGTCGAT
ATCAAAGTGCATCACTTCTTCCCGTATGCCCAACTTTGTATAGAGAGCCACTGCGGGATCGTCACCGTAA
TCTGCTTGCACGTAGATCACATAAGCACCAAGCGCGTTGGCCTCATGCTTGAGGAGATTGATGAGCGCGG
TGGCAATGCCCTGCCTCCGGTGCTCGCCGGAGACTGCGAGATCATAGATATAGATCTCACTACGCGGCTG
CTCAAACTTGGGCAGAACGTAAGCCGCGAGAGCGCCAACAACCGCTTCTTGGTCGAAGGCAGCAAGCGCG
ATGAATGTCTTACTACGGAGCAAGTTCCCGAGGTAATCGGAGTCCGGCTGATGTTGGGAGTAGGTGGCTA
CGTCTCCGAACTCACGACCGAAAAGATCAAGAGCAGCCCGCATGGATTTGACTTGGTCAGGGCCGAGCCT
ACATGTGCGAATGATGCCCATACTTGAGCCACCTAACTTTGTTTTAGGGCGACTGCCCTGCTGCGTAACA
TCGTTGCTGCTGCGTAACATCGTTGCTGCTCCATAACATCAAACATCGACCCACGGCGTAACGCGCTTGC
TGCTTGGATGCCCGAGGCATAGACTGTACAAAAAAACAGTCATAACAAGCCATGAAAACCGCCACTGCGC
CGTTACCACCGCTGCGTTCGGTCAAGGTTCTGGACCAGTTGCGTGAGCGCATACGCTACTTGCATTACAG
TTTACGAACCGAACAGGCTTATGTCAACTGGGTTTGTGCCTTCATCCGTTTCCACGGTGTGCGTCACCCG
GCAACCTTGGGCAGCAGCGAAGTCGAGGCATTTCTGTCCTGGCTGGCGAACGAGCGCAAGGTTTCGGTCT
CCACGCATCGTCAGGCATTGGCGGCCTTGCTGTTCTTCTACGGCAAGGTGCTGTGCACGGATCTGCCCTT
GCTTCAGGAGATCGGTAGACCTCGGCCGTCGCGGCGCTTGCCGGTGGTGCTGACCCCGGATGAAGTGGTT
CGCATCCTCGGTTTTCTGGAAGGCGAGCATCGTTTGTTCGCCCAGGACTCTAGCTATAGTTCTAGTGGTT
GGCTACAGCTTTGTTTGTACTATCAACAGGTTGAACTGCTGATCAACAGATCCTCTACGCGGCCGCGGTA
CCATAACTTCGTATAGCATACATTATACGAAGTTATCTGGTTTTACTAGTATCGATTCGCGACCTACTCC
GGAATATTAATAGATCACTCGAGGGATCCAAGCTGGCCGCACGTCTCCCTATCAGTGATAGAGAAGTCGA
CACGTCTCGAGCTCCCTATCAGTGATAGAGAAGGTACGTCTAGAACGTCTCCCTATCAGTGATAGAGAAG
TCGACACGTCTCGAGCTCCCTATCAGTGATAGAGAAGGTACGTCTAGAACGTCTCCCTATCAGTGATAGA
GAAGTCGACACGTCTCGAGCTCCCTATCAGTGATAGAGAAGGTACGTCTAGAACGTCTCCCTATCAGTGA
TAGAGAAGTCGACACGTCTCGAGCTCCCTATCAGTGATAGAGAAGGTACCCCCTATATAAGCAGAGCTCG
TTTAGTGAACCGTCAGATCGCCTGGAGACGCCATCCACGCTGTTTTGACCTCCATAGAAGACACCGGGAC
CGATCCAGCCTCCGCGGTGGCGGCCATCACAAGTCATACCGTCCCACCATCGGGCGCGGATCCCGGTCCG
AAGCGCGCGGAATTCAAAGGCCGCCATGGTGAGCAAGGGCGAGGAGACCACAATGGGCGTAATCAAGCCC
GACATGAAGATCAAGCTGAAGATGGAGGGCAACGTGAATGGCCACGCCTTCGTGATCGAGGGCGAGGGCG
AGGGCAAGCCCTACGACGGCACCAACACCATCAACCTGGAGGTGAAGGAGGGAGCCCCCCTGCCCTTCTC
CTACGACATTCTGACCACCGCGTTCGCCTACGGCAACAGGGCCTTCACCAAGTACCCCGACGACATCCCC
AACTACTTCAAGCAGTCCTTCCCCGAGGGCTACTCTTGGGAGCGCACCATGACCTTCGAGGACAAGGGCA
TCGTGAAGGTGAAGTCCGACATCTCCATGGAGGAGGACTCCTTCATCTACGAGATACACCTCAAGGGCGA
GAACTTCCCCCCCAACGGCCCCGTGATGCAGAAGAAGACCACCGGCTGGGACGCCTCCACCGAGAGGATG
TACGTGCGCGACGGCGTGCTGAAGGGCGACGTCAAGCACAAGCTGCTGCTGGAGGGCGGCGGCCACCACC
GCGTTGACTTCAAGACCATCTACAGGGCCAAGAAGGCGGTGAAGCTGCCCGACTATCACTTTGTGGACCA
CCGCATCGAGATCCTGAACCACGACAAGGACTACAACAAGGTGACCGTTTACGAGAGCGCCGTGGCCCGC
AACTCCACCGACGGCATGGACGAGCTGTACAAGGGATCAGGATCAGGATCAATGGATGATGATATCGCCG
CGCTCGTCGTCGACAACGGCTCCGGCATGTGCAAGGCCGGCTTCGCGGGCGACGATGCCCCCCGGGCCGT
CTTCCCCTCCATCGTGGGGCGCCCCAGGCACCAGGGCGTGATGGTGGGCATGGGTCAGAAGGATTCCTAT
GTGGGCGACGAGGCCCAGAGCAAGAGAGGCATCCTCACCCTGAAGTACCCCATCGAGCACGGCATCGTCA
CCAACTGGGACGACATGGAGAAAATCTGGCACCACACCTTCTACAATGAGCTGCGTGTGGCTCCCGAGGA
GCACCCCGTGCTGCTGACCGAGGCCCCCCTGAACCCCAAGGCCAACCGCGAGAAGATGACCCAGATCATG
TTTGAGACCTTCAACACCCCAGCCATGTACGTTGCTATCCAGGCTGTGCTATCCCTGTACGCCTCTGGCC
GTACCACTGGCATCGTGATGGACTCCGGTGACGGGGTCACCCACACTGTGCCCATCTACGAGGGGTATGC
CCTCCCCCATGCCATCCTGCGTCTGGACCTGGCTGGCCGGGACCTGACTGACTACCTCATGAAGATCCTC
ACCGAGCGCGGCTACAGCTTCACCACCACGGCCGAGCGGGAAATCGTGCGTGACATTAAGGAGAAGCTGT
GCTACGTCGCCCTGGACTTCGAGCAAGAGATGGCCACGGCTGCTTCCAGCTCCTCCCTGGAGAAGAGCTA
CGAGCTGCCTGACGGCCAGGTCATCACCATTGGCAATGAGCGGTTCCGCTGCCCTGAGGCACTCTTCCAG
CCTTCCTTCCTGGGCATGGAGTCCTGTGGCATCCACGAAACTACCTTCAACTCCATCATGAAGTGTGACG
TGGACATCCGCAAAGACCTGTACGCCAACACAGTGCTGTCTGGCGGCACCACCATGTACCCTGGCATTGC
CGACAGGATGCAGAAGGAGATCACTGCCCTGGCACCCAGCACAATGAAGATCAAGATCATTGCTCCTCCT
GAGCGCAAGTACTCCGTGTGGATCGGCGGCTCCATCCTGGCCTCGCTGTCCACCTTCCAGCAGATGTGGA
TCAGCAAGCAGGAGTATGACGAGTCCGGCCCCTCCATCGTCCACCGCAAATGCTTCTGACCTACGTCGAC
GAGCTCACTAGTCGCGGCCGCTTTCGAATCTAGAGCCTGCAGTCTCGACAAGCTTGTCGAGAAGTACTAG
AGGATCATAATCAGCCATACCACATTTGTAGAGGTTTTACTTGCTTTAAAAAACCTCCCACACCTCCCCC
TGAACCTGAAACATAAAATGAATGCAATTGTTGTTGTTAACTTGTTTATTGCAGCTTATAATGGTTACAA
ATAAAGCAATAGCATCACAAATTTCACAAATAAAGCATTTTTTTCACTGCATTCTAGTTGTGGTTTGTCC
AAACTCATCAATGTATCTTATCATGTCTGGATCTGATCACTGCTTGAGCCTAGAAGATCCGGCTGCTAAC
AAAGCCCGAAAGGAAGCTGAGTTGGCTGCTGCCACCGCTGAGCAATAACTATCATAACCCCTAGGAGATC
CGAACCAGATAAGTGAAATCTAGTTCCAAACTATTTTGTCATTTTTAATTTTCGTATTAGCTTACGACGC
TACACCCAGTTCCCATCTATTTTGTCACTCTTCCCTAAATAATCCTTAAAAACTCCATTTCCACCCCTCC
CAGTTCCCAACTATTTTGTCCGCCCACAGCGGGGCATTTTTCTTCCTGTTATGTTTTTAATCAAACATCC
TGCCAACTCCATGTGACAAACCGTCATCTTCGGCTACTTTTTCTCTGTCACAGAATGAAAATTTTTCTGT
CATCTCTTCG
